>Addgene plasmid #77094 | SPHK2 gRNA (BRDN0001145867) | addgene full sequence | sequence record 187104 | Addgene Assembled Sequence
CCCGGGTGCAAAGATGGATAAAGTTTTAAACAGAGAGGAATCTTTGCAGCTAATGGACCTTCTAGGTCTT
GAAAGGAGTGGGAATTGGCTCCGGTGCCCGTCAGTGGGCAGAGCGCACATCGCCCACAGTCCCCGAGAAG
TTGGGGGGAGGGGTCGGCAATTGATCCGGTGCCTAGAGAAGGTGGCGCGGGGTAAACTGGGAAAGTGATG
TCGTGTACTGGCTCCGCCTTTTTCCCGAGGGTGGGGGAGAACCGTATATAAGTGCAGTAGTCGCCGTGAA
CGTTCTTTTTCGCAACGGGTTTGCCGCCAGAACACAGGTAAGTGCCGTGTGTGGTTCCCGCGGGCCTGGC
CTCTTTACGGGTTATGGCCCTTGCGTGCCTTGAATTACTTCCACCTGGCTGCAGTACGTGATTCTTGATC
CCGAGCTTCGGGTTGGAAGTGGGTGGGAGAGTTCGAGGCCTTGCGCTTAAGGAGCCCCTTCGCCTCGTGC
TTGAGTTGAGGCCTGGCCTGGGCGCTGGGGCCGCCGCGTGCGAATCTGGTGGCACCTTCGCGCCTGTCTC
GCTGCTTTCGATAAGTCTCTAGCCATTTAAAATTTTTGATGACCTGCTGCGACGCTTTTTTTCTGGCAAG
ATAGTCTTGTAAATGCGGGCCAAGATCTGCACACTGGTATTTCGGTTTTTGGGGCCGCGGGCGGCGACGG
GGCCCGTGCGTCCCAGCGCACATGTTCGGCGAGGCGGGGCCTGCGAGCGCGGCCACCGAGAATCGGACGG
GGGTAGTCTCAAGCTGGCCGGCCTGCTCTGGTGCCTGGCCTCGCGCCGCCGTGTATCGCCCCGCCCTGGG
CGGCAAGGCTGGCCCGGTCGGCACCAGTTGCGTGAGCGGAAAGATGGCCGCTTCCCGGCCCTGCTGCAGG
GAGCTCAAAATGGAGGACGCGGCGCTCGGGAGAGCGGGCGGGTGAGTCACCCACACAAAGGAAAAGGGCC
TTTCCGTCCTCAGCCGTCGCTTCATGTGACTCCACGGAGTACCGGGCGCCGTCCAGGCACCTCGATTAGT
TCTCGAGCTTTTGGAGTACGTCGTCTTTAGGTTGGGGGGAGGGGTTTTATGCGATGGAGTTTCCCCACAC
TGAGTGGGTGGAGACTGAAGTTAGGCCAGCTTGGCACTTGATGTAATTCTCCTTGGAATTTGCCCTTTTT
GAGTTTGGATCTTGGTTCATTCTCAAGCCTCAGACAGTGGTTCAAAGTTTTTTTCTTCCATTTCAGGTGT
CGTGACGTACGGCCACCATGACCGAGTACAAGCCCACGGTGCGCCTCGCCACCCGCGACGACGTCCCCAG
GGCCGTACGCACCCTCGCCGCCGCGTTCGCCGACTACCCCGCCACGCGCCACACCGTCGATCCGGACCGC
CACATCGAGCGGGTCACCGAGCTGCAAGAACTCTTCCTCACGCGCGTCGGGCTCGACATCGGCAAGGTGT
GGGTCGCGGACGACGGCGCCGCCGTGGCGGTCTGGACCACGCCGGAGAGCGTCGAAGCGGGGGCGGTGTT
CGCCGAGATCGGCCCGCGCATGGCCGAGTTGAGCGGTTCCCGGCTGGCCGCGCAGCAACAGATGGAAGGC
CTCCTGGCGCCGCACCGGCCCAAGGAGCCCGCGTGGTTCCTGGCCACCGTCGGAGTCTCGCCCGACCACC
AGGGCAAGGGTCTGGGCAGCGCCGTCGTGCTCCCCGGAGTGGAGGCGGCCGAGCGCGCCGGGGTGCCCGC
CTTCCTGGAGACCTCCGCGCCCCGCAACCTCCCCTTCTACGAGCGGCTCGGCTTCACCGTCACCGCCGAC
GTCGAGGTGCCCGAAGGACCGCGCACCTGGTGCATGACCCGCAAGCCCGGTGCCTGAACGCGTTAAGTCG
ACAATCAACCTCTGGATTACAAAATTTGTGAAAGATTGACTGGTATTCTTAACTATGTTGCTCCTTTTAC
GCTATGTGGATACGCTGCTTTAATGCCTTTGTATCATGCTATTGCTTCCCGTATGGCTTTCATTTTCTCC
TCCTTGTATAAATCCTGGTTGCTGTCTCTTTATGAGGAGTTGTGGCCCGTTGTCAGGCAACGTGGCGTGG
TGTGCACTGTGTTTGCTGACGCAACCCCCACTGGTTGGGGCATTGCCACCACCTGTCAGCTCCTTTCCGG
GACTTTCGCTTTCCCCCTCCCTATTGCCACGGCGGAACTCATCGCCGCCTGCCTTGCCCGCTGCTGGACA
GGGGCTCGGCTGTTGGGCACTGACAATTCCGTGGTGTTGTCGGGGAAATCATCGTCCTTTCCTTGGCTGC
TCGCCTGTGTTGCCACCTGGATTCTGCGCGGGACGTCCTTCTGCTACGTCCCTTCGGCCCTCAATCCAGC
GGACCTTCCTTCCCGCGGCCTGCTGCCGGCTCTGCGGCCTCTTCCGCGTCTTCGCCTTCGCCCTCAGACG
AGTCGGATCTCCCTTTGGGCCGCCTCCCCGCGTCGACTTTAAGACCAATGACTTACAAGGCAGCTGTAGA
TCTTAGCCACTTTTTAAAAGAAAAGGGGGGACTGGAAGGGCTAATTCACTCCCAACGAAGACAAGATCTG
CTTTTTGCTTGTACTGGGTCTCTCTGGTTAGACCAGATCTGAGCCTGGGAGCTCTCTGGCTAACTAGGGA
ACCCACTGCTTAAGCCTCAATAAAGCTTGCCTTGAGTGCTTCAAGTAGTGTGTGCCCGTCTGTTGTGTGA
CTCTGGTAACTAGAGATCCCTCAGACCCTTTTAGTCAGTGTGGAAAATCTCTAGCAGTACGTATAGTAGT
TCATGTCATCTTATTATTCAGTATTTATAACTTGCAAAGAAATGAATATCAGAGAGTGAGAGGAACTTGT
TTATTGCAGCTTATAATGGTTACAAATAAAGCAATAGCATCACAAATTTCACAAATAAAGCATTTTTTTC
ACTGCATTCTAGTTGTGGTTTGTCCAAACTCATCAATGTATCTTATCATGTCTGGCTCTAGCTATCCCGC
CCCTAACTCCGCCCATCCCGCCCCTAACTCCGCCCAGTTCCGCCCATTCTCCGCCCCATGGCTGACTAAT
TTTTTTTATTTATGCAGAGGCCGAGGCCGCCTCGGCCTCTGAGCTATTCCAGAAGTAGTGAGGAGGCTTT
TTTGGAGGCCTAGGGACGTACCCAATTCGCCCTATAGTGAGTCGTATTACGCGCGCTCACTGGCCGTCGT
TTTACAACGTCGTGACTGGGAAAACCCTGGCGTTACCCAACTTAATCGCCTTGCAGCACATCCCCCTTTC
GCCAGCTGGCGTAATAGCGAAGAGGCCCGCACCGATCGCCCTTCCCAACAGTTGCGCAGCCTGAATGGCG
AATGGG
[124 nt withheld, positions 3367-3490]
C
[91 nt withheld, positions 3492-3582]
A
[49 nt withheld, positions 3584-3632]
CCTTTGACGTTGGAGTCCACGTTCTTT
[37 nt withheld, positions 3660-3696]
ACCCTATCTCGGTCTATTCTTTTGATTTATAAGGGATTTTGCCGATTTCGGCCTATTGGTTAAAAAATGA
GCTGATTTAACAAAAATTTAACGCGAATTTTAACAAAATATTAACGCTTACAATTTAGGTGGCACTTTTC
GGGGAAATGTGCGCGGAACCCCTATTTGTTTATTTTTCTAAATACATTCAAATATGTATCCGCTCATGAG
ACAATAACCCTGATAAATGCTTCAATAATATTGAAAAAGGAAGAGTATGAGTATTCAACATTTCCGTGTC
GCCCTTATTCCCTTTTTTGCGGCATTTTGCCTTCCTGTTTTTGCTCACCCAGAAACGCTGGTGAAAGTAA
AAGATGCTGAAGATCAGTTGGGTGCACGAGTGGGTTACATCGAACTGGATCTCAACAGCGGTAAGATCCT
TGAGAGTTTTCGCCCCGAAGAACGTTTTCCAATGATGAGCACTTTTAAAGTTCTGCTATGTGGCGCGGTA
TTATCCCGTATTGACGCCGGGCAAGAGCAACTCGGTCGCCGCATACACTATTCTCAGAATGACTTGGTTG
AGTACTCACCAGTCACAGAAAAGCATCTTACGGATGGCATGACAGTAAGAGAATTATGCAGTGCTGCCAT
AACCATGAGTGATAACACTGCGGCCAACTTACTTCTGACAACGATCGGAGGACCGAAGGAGCTAACCGCT
TTTTTGCACAACATGGGGGATCATGTAACTCGCCTTGATCGTTGGGAACCGGAGCTGAATGAAGCCATAC
CAAACGACGAGCGTGACACCACGATGCCTGTAGCAATGGCAACAACGTTGCGCAAACTATTAACTGGCGA
ACTACTTACTCTAGCTTCCCGGCAACAATTAATAGACTGGATGGAGGCGGATAAAGTTGCAGGACCACTT
CTGCGCTCGGCCCTTCCGGCTGGCTGGTTTATTGCTGATAAATCTGGAGCCGGTGAGCGTGGGTCTCGCG
GTATCATTGCAGCACTGGGGCCAGATGGTAAGCCCTCCCGTATCGTAGTTATCTACACGACGGGGAGTCA
GGCAACTATGGATGAACGAAATAGACAGATCGCTGAGATAGGTGCCTCACTGATTAAGCATTGGTAACTG
TCAGACCAAGTTTACTCATATATACTTTAGATTGATTTAAAACTTCATTTTTAATTTAAAAGGATCTAGG
TGAAGATCCTTTTTGATAATCTCATGACCAAAATCCCTTAACGTGAGTTTTCGTTCCACTGAGCGTCAGA
CCCCGTAGAAAAGATCAAAGGATCTTCTTGAGATCCTTTTTTTCTGCGCGTAATCTGCTGCTTGCAAACA
AAAAAACCACCGCTACCAGCGGTGGTTTGTTTGCCGGATCAAGAGCTACCAACTCTTTTTCCGAAGGTAA
CTGGCTTCAGCAGAGCGCAGATACCAAATACTGTTCTTCTAGTGTAGCCGTAGTTAGGCCACCACTTCAA
GAACTCTGTAGCACCGCCTACATACCTCGCTCTGCTAATCCTGTTACCAGTGGCTGCTGCCAGTGGCGAT
AAGTCGTGTCTTACCGGGTTGGACTCAAGACGATAGTTACCGGATAAGGCGCAGCGGTCGGGCTGAACGG
GGGGTTCGTGCACACAGCCCAGCTTGGAGCGAACGACCTACACCGAACTGAGATACCTACAGCGTGAGCT
ATGAGAAAGCGCCACGCTTCCCGAAGGGAGAAAGGCGGACAGGTATCCGGTAAGCGGCAGGGTCGGAACA
GGAGAGCGCACGAGGGAGCTTCCAGGGGGAAACGCCTGGTATCTTTATAGTCCTGTCGGGTTTCGCCACC
TCTGACTTGAGCGTCGATTTTTGTGATGCTCGTCAGGGGGGCGGAGCCTATGGAAAAACGCCAGCAACGC
GGCCTTTTTACGGTTCCTGGCCTTTTGCTGGCCTTTTGCTCACATGTTCTTTCCTGCGTTATCCCCTGAT
TCTGTGGATAACCGTATTACCGCCTTTGAGTGAGCTGATACCGCTCGCCGCAGCCGAACGACCGAGCGCA
GCGAGTCAGTGAGCGAGGAAGCGGAAGAGCGCCCAATACGCAAACCGCCTCTCCCCGCGCGTTGGCCGAT
TCATTAATGCAGCTGGCACGACAGGTTTCCCGACTGGAAAGCGGGCAGTGAGCGCAACGCAATTAATGTG
AGTTAGCTCACTCATTAGGCACCCCAGGCTTTACACTTTATGCTTCCGGCTCGTATGTTGTGTGGAATTG
TGAGCGGATAACAATTTCACACAGGAAACAGCTATGACCATGATTACGCCAAGCGCGCAATTAACCCTCA
CTAAAGGGAACAAAAGCTGGAGCTGCAAGCTTAATGTAGTCTTATGCAATACTCTTGTAGTCTTGCAACA
TGGTAACGATGAGTTAGCAACATGCCTTACAAGGAGAGAAAAAGCACCGTGCATGCCGATTGGTGGAAGT
AAGGTGGTACGATCGTGCCTTATTAGGAAGGCAACAGACGGGTCTGACATGGATTGGACGAACCACTGAA
TTGCCGCATTGCAGAGATATTGTATTTAAGTGCCTAGCTCGATACATAAACGGGTCTCTCTGGTTAGACC
AGATCTGAGCCTGGGAGCTCTCTGGCTAACTAGGGAACCCACTGCTTAAGCCTCAATAAAGCTTGCCTTG
AGTGCTTCAAGTAGTGTGTGCCCGTCTGTTGTGTGACTCTGGTAACTAGAGATCCCTCAGACCCTTTTAG
TCAGTGTGGAAAATCTCTAGCAGTGGCGCCCGAACAGGGACTTGAAAGCGAAAGGGAAACCAGAGGAGCT
CTCTCGACGCAGGACTCGGCTTGCTGAAGCGCGCACGGCAAGAGGCGAGGGGCGGCGACTGGTGAGTACG
CCAAAAATTTTGACTAGCGGAGGCTAGAAGGAGAGAGATGGGTGCGAGAGCGTCAGTATTAAGCGGGGGA
GAATTAGATCGCGATGGGAAAAAATTCGGTTAAGGCCAGGGGGAAAGAAAAAATATAAATTAAAACATAT
AGTATGGGCAAGCAGGGAGCTAGAACGATTCGCAGTTAATCCTGGCCTGTTAGAAACATCAGAAGGCTGT
AGACAAATACTGGGACAGCTACAACCATCCCTTCAGACAGGATCAGAAGAACTTAGATCATTATATAATA
CAGTAGCAACCCTCTATTGTGTGCATCAAAGGATAGAGATAAAAGACACCAAGGAAGCTTTAGACAAGAT
AGAGGAAGAGCAAAACAAAAGTAAGACCACCGCACAGCAAGCGGCCGCTGATCTTCAGACCTGGAGGAGG
AGATATGAGGGACAATTGGAGAAGTGAATTATATAAATATAAAGTAGTAAAAATTGAACCATTAGGAGTA
GCACCCACCAAGGCAAAGAGAAGAGTGGTGCAGAGAGAAAAAAGAGCAGTGGGAATAGGAGCTTTGTTCC
TTGGGTTCTTGGGAGCAGCAGGAAGCACTATGGGCGCAGCGTCAATGACGCTGACGGTACAGGCCAGACA
ATTATTGTCTGGTATAGTGCAGCAGCAGAACAATTTGCTGAGGGCTATTGAGGCGCAACAGCATCTGTTG
CAACTCACAGTCTGGGGCATCAAGCAGCTCCAGGCAAGAATCCTGGCTGTGGAAAGATACCTAAAGGATC
AACAGCTCCTGGGGATTTGGGGTTGCTCTGGAAAACTCATTTGCACCACTGCTGTGCCTTGGAATGCTAG
TTGGAGTAATAAATCTCTGGAACAGATTTGGAATCACACGACCTGGATGGAGTGGGACAGAGAAATTAAC
AATTACACAAGCTTAATACACTCCTTAATTGAAGAATCGCAAAACCAGCAAGAAAAGAATGAACAAGAAT
TATTGGAATTAGATAAATGGGCAAGTTTGTGGAATTGGTTTAACATAACAAATTGGCTGTGGTATATAAA
ATTATTCATAATGATAGTAGGAGGCTTGGTAGGTTTAAGAATAGTTTTTGCTGTACTTTCTATAGTGAAT
AGAGTTAGGCAGGGATATTCACCATTATCGTTTCAGACCCACCTCCCAACCCCGAGGGGACCCAGAGAGG
GCCTATTTCCCATGATTCCTTCATATTTGCATATACGATACAAGGCTGTTAGAGAGATAATTAGAATTAA
TTTGACTGTAAACACAAAGATATTAGTACAAAATACGTGACGTAGAAAGTAATAATTTCTTGGGTAGTTT
GCAGTTTTAAAATTATGTTTTAAAATGGACTATCATATGCTTACCGTAACTTGAAAGTATTTCGATTTCT
TGGCTTTATATATCTTGTGGAAAGGACGAAACACCGAGGAGCCAAACTCGCCATGGGTTTTAGAGCTAGA
AATAGCAAGTTAAAATAAGGCTAGTCCGTTATCAACTTGAAAAAGTGGCACCGAGTCGGTGCTTTTTTAA
GCTTGGCGTAACTAGATCTTGAGACAAATGGCAGTATTCATCCACAATTTTAAAAGAAAAGGGGGGATTG
GGGGGTACAGTGCAGGGGAAAGAATAGTAGACATAATAGCAACAGACATACAAACTAAAGAATTACAAAA
ACAAATTACAAAAATTCAAAATTTTCGGGTTTATTACAGGGACAGCAGAGATCCACTTTGGCGCCGGCTC
GAGGGGG
Features (pLannotate 1.2.2; 29 found; start..end, strand, type, name):
     14..80      +  CDS            small t antigen (fragment): SV40 (simian virus 40) small t antigen
    106..317     +  promoter       EF-1α core promoter: core promoter for human elongation factor EF-1α
    318..1256    +  intron         EF-1α intron A: intron upstream of the start codon of human EF-1α
   1278..1877    +  CDS            PuroR (fragment): puromycin N-acetyltransferase; pac from Streptomyces; confers resistance to puromycin
   1893..2481    +  misc_feature   WPRE: woodchuck hepatitis virus posttranscriptional regulatory element
   2532..2551    +  misc_feature   cPPT/CTS (fragment): central polypurine tract and central termination sequence of HIV-1
   2553..2786    +  LTR            3' LTR (ΔU3): self-inactivating 3' long terminal repeat (LTR) from HIV-1
   2864..2985    +  polyA_signal   SV40 poly(A) signal: SV40 polyadenylation signal
   3025..3160    +  rep_origin     SV40 ori: SV40 origin of replication
   3181..3199    -  promoter       T7 promoter: promoter for bacteriophage T7 RNA polymerase
   3207..3362    +  CDS            lacZα (fragment): LacZα fragment of β-galactosidase; lacZ fragment
   3367..3795    +  rep_origin     f1 ori (sequence partly withheld): f1 bacteriophage origin of replication; arrow indicates direction of (+) strand synthesis
   3848..3952    +  promoter       AmpR promoter: bla
   3953..4813    +  CDS            AmpR: β-lactamase; bla; confers resistance to ampicillin, carbenicillin, and related antibiotics
   4984..5572    +  rep_origin     ori: high-copy-number ColE1/pMB1/pBR322/pUC origin of replication
   5755..5847    +  CDS            lacI (fragment): lac repressor; lacI; The lac repressor binds to the lac operator to inhibit transcription in E. coli. This inhibition can be relieved by adding lactose or isopropyl-β-D-thiogalactopyranoside (IPTG).
   5860..5881    +  protein_bind   CAP binding site: CAP binding activates transcription in the presence of cAMP. E. coli catabolite activator protein
   5896..5926    +  promoter       lac promoter: promoter for the E. coli lac operon
   5934..5950    +  protein_bind   lac operator: The lac repressor binds to the lac operator to inhibit transcription in E. coli. This inhibition can be relieved by adding lactose or isopropyl-β-D-thiogalactopyranoside (IPTG). lac repressor encoded by lacI
   5995..6013    +  promoter       T3 promoter: promoter for bacteriophage T3 RNA polymerase
   6041..6267    +  promoter       RSV promoter: Rous sarcoma virus enhancer/promoter
   6268..6448    +  LTR            5' LTR (truncated): truncated 5' long terminal repeat (LTR) from HIV-1
   6495..6620    +  misc_feature   HIV-1 Ψ: packaging signal of human immunodeficiency virus type 1
   6604..6967    +  CDS            HIV-1 gag (fragment): gag protein from human immunodeficiency virus 1; gag
   7113..7346    +  misc_feature   RRE: The Rev response element (RRE) of HIV-1 allows for Rev-dependent mRNA export from the nucleus to the cytoplasm.
   7723..7749    +  CDS            Rev (fragment): human immunodeficiency virus 1 (HIV-1) Rev protein; rev; enhances nuclear export of unspliced and incompletely spliced viral mRNAs
   7753..7993    +  promoter       U6 promoter: RNA polymerase III promoter for human U6 snRNA
   8023..8098    +  misc_RNA       gRNA scaffold: guide RNA scaffold for the Streptococcus pyogenes CRISPR/Cas9 system
   8154..8271    +  misc_feature   cPPT/CTS: central polypurine tract and central termination sequence of HIV-1
