[The description below was written by a language model from this plasmid's Addgene catalogue record and pLannotate feature annotations shown in this document.]
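Description:
SPHK2 gRNA (BRDN0001145867) is a third-generation lentiviral guide RNA plasmid built on the lentiGuide-Puro backbone and designed to direct Streptococcus pyogenes Cas9 to the human sphingosine kinase 2 gene (SPHK2). The guide was designed against several SPHK2 reference transcripts. In bacteria the 8.3 kb plasmid is maintained through a high-copy ColE1/pUC-type origin with ampicillin resistance (β-lactamase). The backbone also carries an f1 origin, an SV40 origin and poly(A) signal, and residual lac and T7/T3 promoter elements.

The lentiviral transfer cassette begins with an RSV promoter fused to a truncated HIV-1 5' LTR, which makes genomic RNA production Tat-independent. This is followed by the Ψ packaging signal with a partial gag sequence, the Rev response element for nuclear export of the unspliced genome, and a central polypurine tract that aids nuclear import. It ends in a ΔU3 self-inactivating 3' LTR.

Between the LTRs there are two expression units. A human U6 RNA polymerase III promoter drives the SPHK2-specific spacer joined to the Cas9 gRNA scaffold. Separately, an EF-1α promoter with its first intron drives puromycin N-acetyltransferase, followed by a WPRE to enhance transcript expression, which allows puromycin selection of transduced mammalian cells.

The plasmid does not encode Cas9, so it must be paired with a separate Cas9 vector such as lentiCas9-Blast or used in cells that already express Cas9. It corresponds to a guide from a human kinome gRNA collection and is suited to knocking out SPHK2 in human cells, either on its own or in arrayed loss-of-function experiments.
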