Addgene plasmid #77094: SPHK2 gRNA (BRDN0001145867)
Purpose: 3rd generation lentiviral gRNA plasmid targeting human SPHK2
Depositing lab: John Doench & David Root. Depositing organization: Broad Institute. Publication: Optimized sgRNA design to maximize activity and minimize off-target effects of CRISPR-Cas9. Doench JG, Fusi N, Sullender M, Hegde M, Vaimberg EW, Donovan KF, Smith I, Tothova Z, Wilen C, Orchard R, Virgin HW, Listgarten J, Root DE. Nat Biotechnol. 2016 Jan 18. doi: 10.1038/nbt.3437. PubMed 26780180.
Backbone
  Vector backbone: lentiGuide-Puro
  Backbone manufacturer: Zhang Lab (Addgene plasmid # 52963)
  Vector type: Mammalian Expression, Lentiviral, CRISPR
  Selectable markers: Puromycin
Growth in bacteria
  Bacterial resistance: Ampicillin, 100 μg/mL
  Growth temperature: 37°C
  Growth strain: DH5alpha
  Copy number: High Copy
Gene/Insert
  Gene/Insert name: SPHK2 (alt names: SPHK2; NM_001204159.2)
  gRNA/shRNA sequence: AGGAGCCAAACTCGCCATGG
  Species: H. sapiens (human)
  Entrez Gene: SPHK2 (a.k.a. SK 2, SK-2, SPK 2, SPK-2)
  Promoter: hU6
  Cloning method: Unknown
  Sequencing primers: 5′ U6-F; 3′ pS2-R
Terms and licenses: Academic/Nonprofit Terms; Industry Terms: Not Available to Industry
Depositor comments: The gRNA was designed to target the following Genbank reference sequence(s): NM_001204159.2,NM_001204160.2,NM_020126.4. Note that this plasmid does NOT contain Cas9. It should be used in conjunction with lentiCas9-Blast (Addgene #52962) or otherwise with cell lines already expressing Cas9. Browse the full kinome gRNA library at http://www.addgene.org/pooled-library/broadgpp-human-kinome/ or visit http://www.broadinstitute.org/rnai/public/ for detailed protocols and information.
How to cite: SPHK2 gRNA (BRDN0001145867) was a gift from John Doench & David Root (Addgene plasmid # 77094 ; http://n2t.net/addgene:77094 ; RRID:Addgene_77094)
