>Addgene plasmid #77094 | SPHK2 gRNA (BRDN0001145867) | depositor partial sequence | sequence record 144554 | Target Sequence
AGGAGCCAAACTCGCCATGG
