>Addgene plasmid #77094 | SPHK2 gRNA (BRDN0001145867) | addgene partial sequence | sequence record 187103 | hU6-F
CGTAGAAAGTAATAATTTCTTGGGTAGTTTGCAGTTTTAAAATTATGTTTTAAAATGGACTATCATATGC
TTACCGTAACTTGAAAGTATTTCGATTTCTTGGCTTTATATATCTTGTGGAAAGGACGAAACACCGAGGA
GCCAAACTCGCCATGGGTTTTAGAGCTAGAAATAGCAAGTTAAAATAAGGCTAGTCCGTTATCAACTTGA
AAAAGTGGCACCGAGTCGGTGCTTTTTTAAGCTTGGCGTAACTAGATCTTGAGACAAATGGCAGTATTCA
TCCACAATTTTAAAAGAAAAGGGGGGATTGGGGGGTACAGTGCAGGGGAAAGAATAGTAGACATAATAGC
AACAGACATACAAACTAAAGAATTACAAAAACAAATTACAAAAATTCAAAATTTTCGGGTTTATTACAGG
GACAGCAGAGATCCACTTTGGCGCCGGCTCGAGGGGGCCCGGGTGCAAAGATGGATAAAGTTTTAAACAG
AGAGGAATCTTTGCAGCTAATGGACCTTCTAGGTCTTGAAAGGAGTGGGAATTGGCTCCGGTGCCCGTCA
GTGGGCAGAG
